>Addgene plasmid #28260 | pGEX-KG/Net1 | addgene partial sequence | sequence record 34585 | 28260 with pGEX-5 (5' GGGCTGGCAAGCCACGTTTGGTG 3')
ATCTCAATGGACTGGTTCGCGTGGATCCATGGAGCCAGAGCCGGCGGCTCAGAAGCAGCCCCGACCTCGG
AGGAGAAGCCGCAGGGTCTCAATGCTCAGCGAGGAACCTGCCGCGGGGCTTCCGGCCGACACACCCGGGC
CGGCGGCGAACGAGAGATGCTCCCTTCGGAGAGGCAGCTCCTTCACATTTTTAACCCCTGGCCCACACTG
GGACTTCACTTTGAAAAGAAAACGAAGAGAGAAAGATGATGATGCTGTAAGCCTTAGCAGCCTTGATTTG
AAGGAGCCAAGCAATAAGAGAGTTCGGCCTCTAGCTCGGGTCACATCTTTGGCAAACTTAATCTCTCCCG
TAAGAAATGGAGCAGTCAGGCGCTTCGGTCAGACCATACAGTCGTTTACCCTTCGTGGTGACCACAGATC
CCCAGCCTCTGCCCAGAAGTCATTCAGCAGGTCCACCGTCCCCACACCCACCAAGAGAAGAAGCAGTGCA
CTATGGTCGGAAATGCTAGACATCAATATGAAGGAGTCCTTGACCACTCGAGAGATCAAACGTCAGGAGG
CCATATATGAATTGTCCCGAGGGGAACAGGACTTGATTGAGGATCTCAAGCTCGCTAGAAAGGCCTACCA
TGACCCCATGTTAAAGCTGTCTATCATGTCAGAAGAGGAACTCACGCACATATTTGGAGACTTGGATGCT
TATATACCTCTGCACGAAGATCTGTTAGCAAGAATTGGAGAAGCAACCAAGCCTGATGGGACTGTGGAGC
AGATCGGTCACATTCTCGTGAACTGGTTACCAGGCCTGAATGCCTACAGAAGGCTACTGCAGTAACCAGC
TGGCGGCCAAGGCTCTTCTGGATCAGAA
