[The description below was written by a language model from this plasmid's Addgene catalogue record.]
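Description:
pGEX-KG/Net1 is a bacterial expression plasmid built on the pGEX-KG backbone (about 5 kb without the insert) for producing mouse Net1 as a glutathione S-transferase fusion protein in E. coli. It is maintained as a high-copy plasmid under ampicillin selection. The record does not list the promoter, origin of replication or other backbone features. Vectors of the pGEX family generally drive the GST fusion from an IPTG-inducible tac promoter with a plasmid-borne lac repressor gene, but no feature table was supplied to confirm this here.

The insert is the wild-type, full-length coding sequence of Net1 (neuroepithelial cell transforming gene 1, transcript variant 1) from Mus musculus, encoding amino acids 1–595. Net1 is a guanine nucleotide exchange factor for RhoA. The coding sequence was cloned between BamHI and EcoRI sites, both of which remain intact, so the insert can be excised or transferred with the same enzymes. The GST tag comes from the backbone and sits at the N terminus of Net1, which lets the fusion protein be captured on glutathione affinity resin.

This type of construct is typically used to purify recombinant protein or to immobilise it for pull-down and in vitro binding or activity assays. The associated study examined how interaction of Net1 with discs large homolog 1 protects it from proteasome-mediated degradation and enhances its activity. GST-Net1 would fit such protein interaction or exchange activity experiments, although the record does not state the specific application of this plasmid.
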