Addgene plasmid #28260: pGEX-KG/Net1
Depositing lab: Jeffrey Frost. Depositing organization: University of Texas Health Science Center at Houston. Publication: Interaction of the RhoA exchange factor Net1 with discs large homolog 1 protects it from proteasome-mediated degradation and potentiates Net1 activity. Carr HS, Cai C, Keinanen K, Frost JA. J Biol Chem. 2009 Sep 4. 284(36):24269-80. 10.1074/jbc.M109.029439 PubMed 19586902.
Backbone
  Vector backbone: pGEX-KG
  Backbone manufacturer: Amersham
  Backbone size w/o insert (bp): 5006
  Vector type: Bacterial Expression
Growth in bacteria
  Bacterial resistance: Ampicillin, 100 μg/mL
  Growth temperature: 37°C
  Growth strain: DH5alpha
  Copy number: High Copy
Gene/Insert
  Gene/Insert name: Net1 (alt name: neuroepithelial cell transforming gene 1 transcript variant 1)
  Species: M. musculus (mouse)
  GenBank ID: NM_019671
  Entrez Gene: Net1 (a.k.a. Net1a, mNET1, AI604373, AU015857, 0610025H04Rik, 9530071N24Rik)
  Tag / fusion protein: GST (N terminal on backbone)
  Cloning method: Restriction Enzyme; 5′ cloning site BamHI (not destroyed); 3′ cloning site EcoRI (not destroyed)
  Sequencing primers: 5′ pGEX 5'
Terms and licenses: Academic/Nonprofit Terms; Industry Terms: Not Available to Industry
Depositor comments: Contains wt mNet1 (aa 1-595)
How to cite: pGEX-KG/Net1 was a gift from Jeffrey Frost (Addgene plasmid # 28260 ; http://n2t.net/addgene:28260 ; RRID:Addgene_28260)
